LOCUS       Exported 899 bp ds-DNA linear SYN 18-MAY-2021
DEFINITION  Standard for cell-free expression benchmarking..
ACCESSION   .
VERSION     .
KEYWORDS    pCellFree_G03 PC
SOURCE      synthetic DNA construct
  ORGANISM  synthetic DNA construct
REFERENCE   1 (bases 1 to 899)
  AUTHORS   Gagoski D, Polinkovsky ME, Mureev S, Kunert A, Johnston W, Gambin Y,
            Alexandrov K
  TITLE     Performance benchmarking of four cell-free protein expression
            systems.
  JOURNAL   Biotechnol Bioeng. 2015 Aug 24. doi: 10.1002/bit.25814.
  PUBMED    26301602
REFERENCE   2 (bases 1 to 899)
  AUTHORS   .
  TITLE     Direct Submission
  JOURNAL   Exported May 18, 2021 from SnapGene Server 1.1.58
            http://www.snapgene.com
FEATURES             Location/Qualifiers
     source          1..899
                     /organism="synthetic DNA construct"
                     /mol_type="other DNA"
     CDS             16..39
                     /codon_start=1
                     /product="recognition and cleavage site for human
                     rhinovirus 3C and PreScission proteases"
                     /label=HRV 3C site
                     /translation="LEVLFQGP"
     protein_bind    40..64
                     /gene="mutant version of attB"
                     /label=attB1
                     /bound_moiety="BP Clonase(TM)"
                     /note="recombination site for the Gateway(R) BP reaction"
ORIGIN
        1 gacgagctat acaagctgga ggtgctcttc cagggtccga caagtttgta caaaaaagtt
       61 ggcatgctga agttccgaac agtccatggg ggcctgaggc tcctgggaat ccgccgaacc
      121 tccaccgccc ccgctgcctc cccaaatgtc cggcgcctgg agtataagcc catcaagaaa
      181 gtcatggtgg ccaacagagg tgagattgcc atccgtgtgt tccgggcctg cacggagctg
      241 ggcatccgca ccgtagccat ctactctgag caggacacgg gccagatgca ccggcagaaa
      301 gcagatgaag cctatctcat cggccgcggc ctggcccccg tgcaggccta cctgcacatc
      361 ccagacatca tcaaggtggc caaggagaac aacgtagatg cagtgcaccc tggctacggg
      421 ttcctctctg agcgagcgga cttcgcccag gcctgccagg atgcaggggt ccggtttatt
      481 gggccaagcc cagaagtggt ccgcaagatg ggagacaagg tggaggcccg ggccatcgcc
      541 attgctgcgg gtgttcccgt tgtccctggc acagatgccc ccatcacgtc cctgcatgag
      601 gcccacgagt tctccaacac ctacggcttc cccatcatct tcaaggcggc ctatgggggt
      661 ggagggcgtg gcatgagggt ggtgcacagc tacgaggagc tggaggagaa ttacacccgg
      721 gcctactcag aggctctggc cgcctttggg aatggggcgc tgtttgtgga gaagttcatc
      781 gagaagccac ggcacatcga ggtgcagatc ttgggggacc agtatgggaa catcctgcac
      841 ctgtacgagc gagactgctc catccagcgg cggcaccaga aggtggtcga gattgcccc
//
