>Addgene plasmid #67132 | pCellFree_G03 PC | addgene partial sequence | sequence record 121133 | T7term 5'-GCTAGTTATTGCTCAGCGG-3'
GGTACCACGCGTACCCAACACACGGACACATGCACGAACACGCATGCAGAGAGATCATACATCATCTATA
GAGAAGTACACGTAAAAGTAAGACTCGTCGTCTGCCAGCTACAACCGAGAAGGCGACGTGAAAGGAACAA
GAAAGGAGGAGGAGGGCGGCCGCTTACACCACTTTGTACAAGAAAGTTGGGCACTCGATCTCCAGGATGA
GGTCGTCACCTTCCAGTGTCATGTCCTTGGTCACATGAACCTTGCGGACAGTACCCTCCATGGGTGAGGT
CACCACAGTCTCCATCTTCATGGCACTGAGCACACACAGGGGCTGGCCCTTGGCCACCTTGGCCCCTGCC
ACCACTTTGATGTCTATCACCTTCCCAGGCATGGGCGCCCCGATCTGGCCCTTCACGTCCTTTAGGGCCT
TGGGGTGGAAGTGCATCTCCTTCATGGCCTGGGTGTCCTTGACCAAGATGGACCGCAGCTGCCCATTGAG
CTCAAAGAAGACCTGCCTCTGGCCGGCCCGGTTCAGGTCGCTCACGGCCAGGGCTTTGATGTGCAGCGTC
TTGCCCCGCTCCAGCTCCACCTCAAACTCCTCTGCGATCTTGGGTCCCTGCAGGAAGAGGCGAGTATTCA
GGCTATCCAGGGGGCCAAAGGTGGCAGTGAAGTCCTTGAAGTGGGCAAACACATCGGGGTACATAGCTGC
TGAGAGCACATCTTCCGGCGTCACCTCCTCCCCATGCCGGTCTACCAGCTCCTTCTCCAGTGCCTGCAGA
TCCAGG
