>Addgene plasmid #67132 | pCellFree_G03 PC | addgene partial sequence | sequence record 121779 | T7 5'-TAATACGACTCACTATAGGG-3'
TTTATTTTATTTTATTTTATTTTATTTTATTTTATTTTATTTAACCATGACAGTAATGTATAAAGTCTGT
AAAGACATTAAACACGTAAGTGAAACCATGGGCACCTCTGGTCACCACCATCACCACCATCACCACGGCA
CAAGCAAGGGCGAGGAGCTGTTCACCGGGGTGGTGCCCATCCTGGTCGAGCTGGACGGCGACGTAAACGG
CCACAAGTTCAGCGTGTCCGGCGAGGGCGAGGGCGATGCCACCTACGGCAAGCTGACCCTGAAGTTCATC
TGCACCACCGGCAAGCTGCCCGTGCCCTGGCCCACCCTCGTGACCACCCTGACCTACGGCGTGCAGTGCT
TCAGCCGCTACCCCGACCACATGAAGCAGCACGACTTCTTCAAGTCCGCCATGCCCGAAGGCTACGTCCA
GGAGCGCACCATCTTCTTCAAGGACGACGGCAACTACAAGACCCGCGCCGAGGTGAAGTTCGAGGGCGAC
ACCCTGGTGAACCGCATCGAGCTGAAGGGCATCGACTTCAAGGAGGACGGCAACATCCTGGGGCACAAGC
TGGAGTACAACTACAACAGCCACAACGTCTATATCATGGCCGACAAGCAGAAGAACGGCATCAAGGTGAA
CTTCAAGATCCGCCACAACATCGAGGACGGCAGCGTGCAGCTCGCCGACCACTACCAGCAGAACACCCCC
ATCGGCGACGGCCCCGTGCTGCTGCCCGACAACCACTACCTGAGCACCCAGTCCGCCCTGAGCAAAGACC
CCAACGAGAAGCGCGATCACATGGTCCTGCTGGAGTTCGTGACCGCCGCCGGGATCACTCTCGGCATGGA
CGAGCTATACAAGCTGGAGGTGCTCTTCCAGGGTCCGACAAGTTTGTACAAAAAAGTTGGCATGCTGAAG
TTCCGAACAGTTCCATGGGGGCCTGA
