>Addgene plasmid #67132 | pCellFree_G03 PC | addgene partial sequence | sequence record 130714 | T7term 5'-GCTAGTTATTGCTCAGCGG-3'
CTGCAGGGTACCACGCGTACCCAACACACGGACACATGCACGAACACGCATGCAGAGAGATCATACATCA
TCTATAGAGAAGTACACGTAAAAGTAAGACTCGTCGTCTGCCAGCTACAACCGAGAAGGCGACGTGAAAG
GAACAAGAAAGGAGGAGGAGGGCGGCCGCTTACACCACTTTGTACAAGAAAGTTGGGCACTCGATCTCCA
GGATGAGGTCGTCACCTTCCAGTGTCATGTCCTTGGTCACATGAACCTTGCGGACAGTACCCTCCATGGG
TGAGGTCACCACAGTCTCCATCTTCATGGCACTGAGCACACACAGGGGCTGGCCCTTGGCCACCTTGGCC
CCTGCCACCACTTTGATGTCTATCACCTTCCCAGGCATGGGCGCCCCGATCTGGCCCTTCACGTCCTTTA
GGGCCTTGGGGTGGAAGTGCATCTCCTTCATGGCCTGGGTGTCCTTGACCAAGATGGACCGCAGCTGCCC
ATTGAGCTCAAAGAAGACCTGCCTCTGGCCGGCCCGGTTCAGGTCGCTCACGGCCAGGGCTTTGATGTGC
AGCGTCTTGCCCCGCTCCAGCTCCACCTCAAACTCCTCTGCGATCTTGGGTCCCTGCAGGAAGAGGCGAG
TATTCAGGCTATCCAGGGGGCCAAAGGTGGCAGTGAAGTCCTTGAAGTGGGCAAACACATCGGGGTACAT
AGCTGCTGAGAGCACATCTTCCGGCGTCACCTCCTCCCCATGCCGGTCTACCAGCTCCTTCTCCAGTGCC
TGCAGATCCAGGGGAGGGAGGGAGGCTCCAGGCCGCCCCTCCACCCTTGGCAGGTCCTTCAGTACCTTAG
AGCGAAAGGGTTCGGGGAACCCCCCATGGGGGACACCGATGTAGCCCTGCAGGAACTCCACCACGGAGCG
GGGAAAGGACAGCTCTTCCGCCTGAGCTTCGGCCTCTGCCCGGCTCAATCCATTCTGCACCATAAACTGG
GCCAGGTCCCCCACGATCTTGGAGGAGGGCGTCACCTTGATGAGATCGCCCAGCATCTGGTTGGCCTCCA
CATAGGCCTTCTTGACCTCCTTGAACTTGGAGCCAAGCCCCATGCTGTGGGCCTG
