[The description below was written by a language model from this plasmid's Addgene catalogue record and the feature table of its GenBank file.]
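Description:
pCellFree_G03 PC is a cell-free protein expression plasmid carrying the human pyruvate carboxylase gene (PC) in the pCellFree_G03 backbone. It is maintained in E. coli as a high-copy plasmid under ampicillin selection; the record does not name the origin of replication. Transcription of the insert is driven by a T7 promoter, so template RNA is produced by T7 RNA polymerase in coupled in vitro transcription-translation reactions. The listing of a T7 terminator sequencing primer suggests a T7 terminator lies downstream of the open reading frame.

The backbone supplies an N-terminal His tag and an N-terminal EGFP, so pyruvate carboxylase is made as a His-EGFP fusion. The His tag permits affinity capture, while EGFP gives a fluorescent readout of the yield and integrity of the translated product. The PC coding sequence was introduced by Gateway recombination. The available sequence record is an 899 bp fragment covering only part of the plasmid, apparently the junction between tag and insert. It annotates just two features: a human rhinovirus 3C/PreScission protease cleavage site, followed immediately by an attB1 Gateway recombination site. This arrangement implies that the N-terminal tags could be removed from the expressed protein by protease treatment, though the promoter, tags, insert body, resistance gene and any translation-enhancing leader elements are not covered by the annotated fragment.

The stated purpose is to serve as a standard for cell-free expression benchmarking, and it was deposited with a study comparing the performance of four cell-free protein expression systems.
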