Addgene plasmid #67132: pCellFree_G03 PC
Purpose: Standard for cell-free expression benchmarking.
Depositing lab: Kirill Alexandrov. Depositing organization: University of Queensland. Publication: Performance benchmarking of four cell-free protein expression systems. Gagoski D, Polinkovsky ME, Mureev S, Kunert A, Johnston W, Gambin Y, Alexandrov K. Biotechnol Bioeng. 2015 Aug 24. doi: 10.1002/bit.25814. PubMed 26301602.
Backbone
  Vector backbone: pCellFree_G03
  Vector type: Cell-free expression
Growth in bacteria
  Bacterial resistance: Ampicillin, 100 μg/mL
  Growth temperature: 37°C
  Growth strain: DH5alpha
  Copy number: High Copy
Gene/Insert
  Gene/Insert name: PC (alt name: Pyruvate carboxylase)
  Species: H. sapiens (human)
  Entrez Gene: PC (a.k.a. PCB)
  Promoter: T7
  Tag / fusion protein: His (N terminal on backbone); EGFP (N terminal on backbone)
  Cloning method: Gateway Cloning
  Sequencing primers: 5′ EGFP-C; 3′ T7 terminal
Terms and licenses: Academic/Nonprofit Terms; Industry Terms: Not Available to Industry
How to cite: pCellFree_G03 PC was a gift from Kirill Alexandrov (Addgene plasmid # 67132 ; http://n2t.net/addgene:67132 ; RRID:Addgene_67132)
